Addgene plasmid #197256: pBAD-HisD-iRFP713-HO1
Purpose: Expresses the protein of iRFP713 and HO1 in bacteria
Depositing lab: Kiryl Piatkevich. Depositing organization: Westlake University. Publication: Quantitative assessment of near-infrared fluorescent proteins. Zhang H, Papadaki S, Sun X, Wang X, Drobizhev M, Yao L, Rehbock M, Koster RW, Wu L, Namikawa K, Piatkevich KD. Nat Methods. 2023 Sep 4. doi: 10.1038/s41592-023-01975-z. PubMed 37666982.
Backbone
  Vector backbone: pBAD-HisD
  Vector type: Bacterial Expression
Growth in bacteria
  Bacterial resistance: Ampicillin, 100 μg/mL
  Growth temperature: 37°C
  Growth strain: NEB Stable
  Copy number: Low Copy
Gene/Insert
  Gene/Insert name: iRFP713
  Species: M. musculus (mouse)
  Cloning method: Gibson Cloning
Terms and licenses: Academic/Nonprofit Terms; Industry Terms: Not Available to Industry
Depositor comments: Please visit https://www.researchsquare.com/article/rs-797586/v1 for preprint.
How to cite: pBAD-HisD-iRFP713-HO1 was a gift from Kiryl Piatkevich (Addgene plasmid # 197256 ; http://n2t.net/addgene:197256 ; RRID:Addgene_197256)
