[The description below was written by a language model from this plasmid's Addgene catalogue record and pLannotate feature annotations shown in this document.]
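Description:
pBAD-HisD-iRFP713-HO1 is a 5.7 kb bacterial expression plasmid built on the pBAD-HisD backbone for arabinose-inducible production of the near-infrared fluorescent protein iRFP713 together with a heme oxygenase in E. coli. It is propagated through a ColE1/pMB1-type origin accompanied by the pBR322 bom region. Only a short fragment of rop is annotated, although the catalogue lists the plasmid as low copy. Selection is by ampicillin through the bla gene under its own promoter.

The expression cassette is driven by the araBAD promoter, with the araC regulator encoded divergently on the opposite strand, so that transcription is kept low without L-arabinose and switched on when it is added. Downstream of the promoter lies a 6xHis tag immediately preceding the iRFP713 coding sequence, an arrangement that suggests an N-terminally tagged protein suitable for metal-affinity purification. A short gap separates iRFP713 from a second open reading frame annotated as pbsA1, the heme oxygenase 1 of Synechocystis sp. PCC 6803, and the unit ends with the rrnB T1 and T2 terminators. The two genes appear to be co-transcribed as an operon, though no intervening ribosome-binding site is annotated. The pairing has a functional rationale. iRFP713 is a bacteriophytochrome-derived protein that fluoresces only when bound to biliverdin, and heme oxygenase opens the heme ring to generate that chromophore inside the bacterial cell.

The catalogue lists the insert species as mouse, whereas the annotation traces iRFP713 to Rhodopseudomonas palustris and HO1 to a cyanobacterium. The plasmid was deposited alongside a comparative study of near-infrared fluorescent proteins, consistent with use for bacterial expression and characterisation.
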