Features (pLannotate 1.2.2; 13 found; start..end, strand, type, name):
      1..285     +  promoter       araBAD promoter: araBAD; promoter of the L-arabinose operon of E. coli; the araC regulatory gene is transcribed in the opposite direction (Guzman et al., 1995)
    328..345     +  CDS            6xHis: 6xHis affinity tag
    355..1302    +  CDS            iRFP713: iRFP713 is a basic (constitutively fluorescent) near ir fluorescent protein published in 2011, derived from Rhodopseudomonas palustris. It has low acid sensitivity. It requires the cofactor biliverdin for fluorescence.
   1336..2055    +  CDS            pbsA1: HO1_SYNY3 - Experimental evidence at protein level: Swiss-Prot protein existence level 1. Catalyzes the opening of the heme ring with the release of iron. Key enzyme in the synthesis of the chromophoric part of the photosynthetic antennae. From Synechocystis sp. (strain PCC 6803 / Kazusa).
   2155..2270    +  ncRNA          5S rRNA: Accession: RF00001 - 5S ribosomal RNA
   2274..2360    +  terminator     rrnB T1 terminator: Escherichia coli rrnB; transcription terminator T1 from the E. coli rrnB gene
   2452..2479    +  terminator     rrnB T2 terminator: transcription terminator T2 from the E. coli rrnB gene
   2498..2589    +  promoter       AmpR promoter: bla
   2590..3450    +  CDS            AmpR: β-lactamase; bla; confers resistance to ampicillin, carbenicillin, and related antibiotics
   3621..4209    +  rep_origin     ori: high-copy-number ColE1/pMB1/pBR322/pUC origin of replication
   4395..4535    -  misc_feature   bom: basis of mobility region from pBR322
   4637..4677    -  CDS            rop (fragment): Rop protein, which maintains plasmids at low copy number; rop
   4799..5677    -  CDS            araC: L-arabinose regulatory protein; araC
>Addgene plasmid #197256 | pBAD-HisD-iRFP713-HO1 | addgene full sequence | sequence record 387490 | Addgene NGS Result
AAGAAACCAATTGTCCATATTGCATCAGACATTGCCGTCACTGCGTCTTTTACTGGCTCTTCTCGCTAAC
CAAACCGGTAACCCCGCTTATTAAAAGCATTCTGTAACAAAGCGGGACCAAAGCCATGACAAAAACGCGT
AACAAAAGTGTCTATAATCACGGCAGAAAAGTCCACATTGATTATTTGCACGGCGTCACACTTTGCTATG
CCATAGCATTTTTATCCATAAGATTAGCGGATCCTACCTGACGCTTTTTATCGCAACTCTCTACTGTTTC
TCCATACCCGTTTTTTGGGCTAACAGGAGGAATTAACCATGGGGAGCCACCATCACCATCACCATGGCCT
CGAGATGGCGGAAGGATCCGTCGCCAGGCAGCCTGACCTCTTGACCTGCGACGATGAGCCGATCCATATC
CCCGGTGCCATCCAACCGCATGGACTGCTGCTCGCCCTCGCCGCCGACATGACGATCGTTGCCGGCAGCG
ACAACCTTCCCGAACTCACCGGACTGGCGATCGGCGCCCTGATCGGCCGCTCTGCGGCCGATGTCTTCGA
CTCGGAGACGCACAACCGTCTGACGATCGCCTTGGCCGAGCCCGGGGCGGCCGTCGGAGCACCGATCACT
GTCGGCTTCACGATGCGAAAGGACGCAGGCTTCATCGGCTCCTGGCATCGCCATGATCAGCTCATCTTCC
TCGAGCTCGAGCCTCCCCAGCGGGACGTCGCCGAGCCGCAGGCGTTCTTCCGCCGCACCAACAGCGCCAT
CCGCCGCCTGCAGGCCGCCGAAACCTTGGAAAGCGCCTGCGCCGCCGCGGCGCAAGAGGTGCGGAAGATT
ACCGGCTTCGATCGGGTGATGATCTATCGCTTCGCCTCCGACTTCAGCGGCGAAGTGATCGCAGAGGATC
GGTGCGCCGAGGTCGAGTCAAAACTAGGCCTGCACTATCCTGCCTCAACCGTGCCGGCGCAGGCCCGTCG
GCTCTATACCATCAACCCGGTACGGATCATTCCCGATATCAATTATCGGCCGGTGCCGGTCACCCCAGAC
CTCAATCCGGTCACCGGGCGGCCGATTGATCTTAGCTTCGCCATCCTGCGCAGCGTCTCGCCCGTCCATC
TGGAATTCATGCGCAACATAGGCATGCACGGCACGATGTCGATCTCGATTTTGCGCGGCGAGCGACTGTG
GGGATTGATCGTTTGCCATCACCGAACGCCGTACTACGTCGATCTCGATGGCCGCCAAGCCTGCGAGCTA
GTCGCCCAGGTTCTGGCCTGGCAGATCGGCGTGATGGAAGAGTAATAGCTGCAGAAGAAGGAGATATACA
TACCCATGAGTGTCAACTTAGCTTCCCAGTTGCGGGAAGGGACGAAAAAATCCCACTCCATGGCGGAGAA
CGTCGGCTTTGTCAAATGCTTCCTCAAGGGCGTTGTCGAGAAAAATTCCTACCGTAAGCTGGTTGGCAAT
CTCTACTTTGTCTACAGTGCCATGGAAGAGGAAATGGCAAAATTTAAGGACCATCCCATCCTCAGCCACA
TTTACTTCCCCGAACTCAACCGCAAACAAAGCCTAGAGCAAGACCTGCAATTCTATTACGGCTCCAACTG
GCGGCAAGAAGTGAAAATTTCTGCCGCTGGCCAAGCCTATGTGGACCGAGTCCGGCAAGTGGCCGCTACG
GCCCCTGAATTGTTGGTGGCCCATTCCTACACCCGTTACCTGGGGGATCTTTCCGGCGGTCAAATTCTCA
AGAAAATTGCCCAAAATGCCATGAATCTCCACGATGGTGGCACAGCTTTCTATGAATTTGCCGACATTGA
TGACGAAAAGGCTTTTAAAAATACCTACCGTCAAGCTATGAATGATCTGCCCATTGACCAAGCCACCGCC
GAACGGATTGTGGATGAAGCCAATGACGCCTTTGCCATGAACATGAAAATGTTCAACGAACTTGAAGGCA
ACCTGATCAAGGCGATCGGCATTATGGTGTTCAACAGCCTCACCCGTCGCCGCAGTCAAGGCAGCACCGA
AGTTGGCCTCGCCACCTCCGAAGGCTAAGAATTCGAAGCTTGGCTGTTTTGGTGGATGAGAGAAGATTTT
CAGCCTGATACAGATTAAATCAGAACGCAGAAGCGGTCTGATAAAACAGAATTTGCCTGGCGGCAGTAGC
GCGGTGGTCCCACCTGACCCCATGCCGAACTCAGAAGTGAAACGCCGTAGCGCCGATGGTAGTGTGGGGT
CTCCCCATGCGAGAGTAGGGAACTGCCAGGCATCAAATAAAACGAAAGGCTCAGTCGAAAGACTGGGCCT
TTCGTTTTATCTGTTGTTTGTCGGTGAACGCTCTCCTGAGTAGGACAAATCCGCCGGGAGCGGATTTGAA
CGTTGCGAAGCAACGGCCCGGAGGGTGGCGGGCAGGACGCCCGCCATAAACTGCCAGGCATCAAATTAAG
CAGAAGGCCATCCTGACGGATGGCCTTTTTGCGTTTCTACAAACTCTTTTGTTTATTTTTCTAAATACAT
TCAAATATGTATCCGCTCATGAGACAATAACCCTGATAAATGCTTCAATAATATTGAAAAAGGAAGAGTA
TGAGTATTCAACATTTCCGTGTCGCCCTTATTCCCTTTTTTGCGGCATTTTGCCTTCCTGTTTTTGCTCA
CCCAGAAACGCTGGTGAAAGTAAAAGATGCTGAAGATCAGTTGGGTGCACGAGTGGGTTACATCGAACTG
GATCTCAACAGCGGTAAGATCCTTGAGAGTTTTCGCCCCGAAGAACGTTTTCCAATGATGAGCACTTTTA
AAGTTCTGCTATGTGGCGCGGTATTATCCCGTGTTGACGCCGGGCAAGAGCAACTCGGTCGCCGCATACA
CTATTCTCAGAATGACTTGGTTGAGTACTCACCAGTCACAGAAAAGCATCTTACGGATGGCATGACAGTA
AGAGAATTATGCAGTGCTGCCATAACCATGAGTGATAACACTGCGGCCAACTTACTTCTGACAACGATCG
GAGGACCGAAGGAGCTAACCGCTTTTTTGCACAACATGGGGGATCATGTAACTCGCCTTGATCGTTGGGA
ACCGGAGCTGAATGAAGCCATACCAAACGACGAGCGTGACACCACGATGCCTGTAGCAATGGCAACAACG
TTGCGCAAACTATTAACTGGCGAACTACTTACTCTAGCTTCCCGGCAACAATTAATAGACTGGATGGAGG
CGGATAAAGTTGCAGGACCACTTCTGCGCTCGGCCCTTCCGGCTGGCTGGTTTATTGCTGATAAATCTGG
AGCCGGTGAGCGTGGGTCTCGCGGTATCATTGCAGCACTGGGGCCAGATGGTAAGCCCTCCCGTATCGTA
GTTATCTACACGACGGGGAGTCAGGCAACTATGGATGAACGAAATAGACAGATCGCTGAGATAGGTGCCT
CACTGATTAAGCATTGGTAACTGTCAGACCAAGTTTACTCATATATACTTTAGATTGATTTAAAACTTCA
TTTTTAATTTAAAAGGATCTAGGTGAAGATCCTTTTTGATAATCTCATGACCAAAATCCCTTAACGTGAG
TTTTCGTTCCACTGAGCGTCAGACCCCGTAGAAAAGATCAAAGGATCTTCTTGAGATCCTTTTTTTCTGC
GCGTAATCTGCTGCTTGCAAACAAAAAAACCACCGCTACCAGCGGTGGTTTGTTTGCCGGATCAAGAGCT
ACCAACTCTTTTTCCGAAGGTAACTGGCTTCAGCAGAGCGCAGATACCAAATACTGTCCTTCTAGTGTAG
CCGTAGTTAGGCCACCACTTCAAGAACTCTGTAGCACCGCCTACATACCTCGCTCTGCTAATCCTGTTAC
CAGTGGCTGCTGCCAGTGGCGATAAGTCGTGTCTTACCGGGTTGGACTCAAGACGATAGTTACCGGATAA
GGCGCAGCGGTCGGGCTGAACGGGGGGTTCGTGCACACAGCCCAGCTTGGAGCGAACGACCTACACCGAA
CTGAGATACCTACAGCGTGAGCTATGAGAAAGCGCCACGCTTCCCGAAGGGAGAAAGGCGGACAGGTATC
CGGTAAGCGGCAGGGTCGGAACAGGAGAGCGCACGAGGGAGCTTCCAGGGGGAAACGCCTGGTATCTTTA
TAGTCCTGTCGGGTTTCGCCACCTCTGACTTGAGCGTCGATTTTTGTGATGCTCGTCAGGGGGGCGGAGC
CTATGGAAAAACGCCAGCAACGCGGCCTTTTTACGGTTCCTGGCCTTTTGCTGGCCTTTTGCTCACATGT
TCTTTCCTGCGTTATCCCCTGATTCTGTGGATAACCGTATTACCGCCTTTGAGTGAGCTGATACCGCTCG
CCGCAGCCGAACGACCGAGCGCAGCGAGTCAGTGAGCGAGGAAGCGGAAGAGCGCCTGATGCGGTATTTT
CTCCTTACGCATCTGTGCGGTATTTCACACCGCATATGGTGCACTCTCAGTACAATCTGCTCTGATGCCG
CATAGTTAAGCCAGTATACACTCCGCTATCGCTACGTGACTGGGTCATGGCTGCGCCCCGACACCCGCCA
ACACCCGCTGACGCGCCCTGACGGGCTTGTCTGCTCCCGGCATCCGCTTACAGACAAGCTGTGACCGTCT
CCGGGAGCTGCATGTGTCAGAGGTTTTCACCGTCATCACCGAAACGCGCGAGGCAGCAGATCAATTCGCG
CGCGAAGGCGAAGCGGCATGCATAATGTGCCTGTCAAATGGACGAAGCAGGGATTCTGCAAACCCTATGC
TACTCCGTCAAGCCGTCAATTGTCTGATTCGTTACCAATTATGACAACTTGACGGCTACATCATTCACTT
TTTCTTCACAACCGGCACGGAACTCGCTCGGGCTGGCCCCGGTGCATTTTTTAAATACCCGCGAGAAATA
GAGTTGATCGTCAAAACCAACATTGCGACCGACGGTGGCGATAGGCATCCGGGTGGTGCTCAAAAGCAGC
TTCGCCTGGCTGATACGTTGGTCCTCGCGCCAGCTTAAGACGCTAATCCCTAACTGCTGGCGGAAAAGAT
GTGACAGACGCGACGGCGACAAGCAAACATGCTGTGCGACGCTGGCGATATCAAAATTGCTGTCTGCCAG
GTGATCGCTGATGTACTGACAAGCCTCGCGTACCCGATTATCCATCGGTGGATGGAGCGACTCGTTAATC
GCTTCCATGCGCCGCAGTAACAATTGCTCAAGCAGATTTATCGCCAGCAGCTCCGAATAGCGCCCTTCCC
CTTGCCCGGCGTTAATGATTTGCCCAAACAGGTCGCTGAAATGCGGCTGGTGCGCTTCATCCGGGCGAAA
GAACCCCGTATTGGCAAATATTGACGGCCAGTTAAGCCATTCATGCCAGTAGGCGCGCGGACGAAAGTAA
ACCCACTGGTGATACCATTCGCGAGCCTCCGGATGACGACCGTAGTGATGAATCTCTCCTGGCGGGAACA
GCAAAATATCACCCGGTCGGCAAACAAATTCTCGTCCCTGATTTTTCACCACCCCCTGACCGCGAATGGT
GAGATTGAGAATATAACCTTTCATTCCCAGCGGTCGGTCGATAAAAAAATCGAGATAACCGTTGGCCTCA
ATCGGCGTTAAACCCGCCACCAGATGGGCATTAAACGAGTATCCCGGCAGCAGGGGATCATTTTGCGCTT
CAGCCATACTTTTCATACTCCCGCCATTCAGAG
